Addgene plasmid #244567: CL20_mEGFP_FOidr_015
Purpose: Express mEGFP-tagged intrinsically disordered protein (IDR), FOidr_015, derived from human fusion protein ATP5B_VWA3B
Depositing lab: Richard Kriwacki. Depositing organization: St. Jude Children's Research Hospital. Publication: Proteome-wide computational analyses reveal links between protein condensate formation and RNA biology. Maiti S, Tripathi S, Baggett DW, Phillips AH, Park CG, Wang J, Wahiduzzaman, Freyaldenhoven WT, Kinger S, Pioso BJ, Bollinger JC, Somjee R, Lang B, Babu MM, Kriwacki RW. Sci Adv. 2025 Dec 5;11(49):eady1420. doi: 10.1126/sciadv.ady1420. Epub 2025 Dec 3. PubMed 41337585.
Backbone
  Vector backbone: CL20
  Vector type: Mammalian Expression
Growth in bacteria
  Bacterial resistance: Ampicillin, 100 μg/mL
  Growth temperature: 37°C
  Growth strain: NEB Stable
  Copy number: High Copy
Gene/Insert
  Gene/Insert name: FOidr_015
  Species: H. sapiens (human)
  Mutation: Unmutated
  Tag / fusion protein: monomeric EGFP (N terminal on insert)
  Cloning method: Restriction Enzyme; 5′ cloning site Unknown (unknown if destroyed)
Terms and licenses: Academic/Nonprofit Terms; Industry Terms: Not Available to Industry
Depositor comments: ATP5B_VWA3B_276_363
How to cite: CL20_mEGFP_FOidr_015 was a gift from Richard Kriwacki (Addgene plasmid # 244567 ; http://n2t.net/addgene:244567 ; RRID:Addgene_244567)
