[The description below was written by a language model from this plasmid's Addgene catalogue record and pLannotate feature annotations shown in this document.]
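Description:
CL20_mEGFP_FOidr_015 is a mammalian expression plasmid built on the CL20 backbone, which the feature table shows to be an HIV-1-derived, self-inactivating lentiviral transfer vector, although the catalogue lists it simply as a mammalian expression vector. It is maintained in E. coli through a high-copy ColE1/pUC-type origin and selected with ampicillin via the β-lactamase gene. The viral framework consists of a CMV enhancer fused to a truncated 5' LTR, the Ψ packaging signal with a partial gag sequence, the cPPT/CTS, the Rev response element, and a ΔU3 3' LTR followed by a rabbit β-globin polyadenylation signal. Together these elements would allow the genomic RNA to be transcribed, exported in a Rev-dependent manner, packaged and integrated, with the U3 deletion silencing LTR promoter activity after integration. Small annotated fragments of nef, vif, rev and lacI, and an SV40 origin with its poly(A) signal, are backbone remnants rather than functional genes.

The payload sits between the RRE and the 3' LTR. A CMV immediate-early enhancer and promoter drives an open reading frame encoding monomeric EGFP fused at the N terminus of FOidr_015, an unmutated intrinsically disordered region taken from the human fusion protein ATP5B_VWA3B; the depositor comment suggests residues 276 to 363 of that fusion. The annotation identifies the segment downstream of mEGFP as a VWA3B fragment that spans the plasmid's numbering origin. The construct is intended to express the fluorescently tagged IDR in mammalian cells, and the associated publication concerns protein condensate formation and its links to RNA biology, so the mEGFP tag presumably serves to visualise the IDR's localisation and behaviour in cells.
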