Features (pLannotate 1.2.2; 29 found; start..end, strand, type, name):
    155..223     +  CDS            nef (fragment): NEF_HV1Z2 - Experimental evidence at protein level: Swiss-Prot protein existence level 1. Extracellular Nef protein targets CD4(+) T-lymphocytes for apoptosis by interacting with CXCR4 surface receptors. From Human immunodeficiency virus type 1 group M subtype D (isolate Z2/CDC-Z34) (HIV-1).
    225..360     +  LTR            3' LTR (ΔU3) (fragment): self-inactivating 3' long terminal repeat (LTR) from HIV-1
    446..501     +  polyA_signal   β-globin poly(A) signal: rabbit β-globin polyadenylation signal (Gil and Proudfoot, 1987)
    886..902     -  protein_bind   lac operator: The lac repressor binds to the lac operator to inhibit transcription in E. coli. This inhibition can be relieved by adding lactose or isopropyl-β-D-thiogalactopyranoside (IPTG). lac repressor encoded by lacI
    910..940     -  promoter       lac promoter: promoter for the E. coli lac operon
    955..976     -  protein_bind   CAP binding site: CAP binding activates transcription in the presence of cAMP. E. coli catabolite activator protein
    989..1028    -  CDS            lacI (fragment): lac repressor; lacI; The lac repressor binds to the lac operator to inhibit transcription in E. coli. This inhibition can be relieved by adding lactose or isopropyl-β-D-thiogalactopyranoside (IPTG).
   1035..1057    +  promoter       SV40 promoter (fragment): SV40 enhancer and early promoter
   1081..1216    +  rep_origin     SV40 ori: SV40 origin of replication
   1236..1370    +  polyA_signal   SV40 poly(A) signal: SV40 polyadenylation signal
   1372..1426    -  CDS            lacI (fragment): lac repressor; lacI; The lac repressor binds to the lac operator to inhibit transcription in E. coli. This inhibition can be relieved by adding lactose or isopropyl-β-D-thiogalactopyranoside (IPTG).
   1609..2197    -  rep_origin     ori: high-copy-number ColE1/pMB1/pBR322/pUC origin of replication
   2368..3228    -  CDS            AmpR: β-lactamase; bla; confers resistance to ampicillin, carbenicillin, and related antibiotics
   3229..3333    -  promoter       AmpR promoter: bla
   3364..3743    +  enhancer       CMV enhancer: human cytomegalovirus immediate early enhancer
   3745..4002    +  LTR            5' LTR (truncated): truncated 5' long terminal repeat (LTR) from HIV-1
   4049..4174    +  misc_feature   HIV-1 Ψ: packaging signal of human immunodeficiency virus type 1
   4158..4517    +  CDS            HIV-1 gag (fragment): gag protein from human immunodeficiency virus 1; gag
   4666..4783    +  misc_feature   cPPT/CTS: central polypurine tract and central termination sequence of HIV-1
   4926..5009    +  CDS            vif (fragment): VIF_HV1BR - Experimental evidence at protein level: Swiss-Prot protein existence level 1. Counteracts the innate antiviral activity of host APOBEC3F and APOBEC3G. Forms a complex with host APOBEC3F and APOBEC3G thus preventing the entry of these lethally hypermutating enzymes into progeny virions. Recruits an active E3 ubiquitin ligase complex composed of elongin BC, CUL5, and RBX2 to induce polyubiquitination of APOBEC3G and APOBEC3F. In turn, they are directed to the 26S proteasome for degradation. Vif interaction with APOBEC3G also blocks its cytidine deaminase activity in a proteasome-inde
   5143..5376    +  misc_feature   RRE: The Rev response element (RRE) of HIV-1 allows for Rev-dependent mRNA export from the nucleus to the cytoplasm.
   5753..5778    +  CDS            Rev (fragment): human immunodeficiency virus 1 (HIV-1) Rev protein; rev; enhances nuclear export of unspliced and incompletely spliced viral mRNAs
   5778..5794    +  misc_feature   MCS (fragment): multiple cloning site
   5862..6165    +  enhancer       CMV enhancer: human cytomegalovirus immediate early enhancer
   6166..6369    +  promoter       CMV promoter: human cytomegalovirus (CMV) immediate early promoter
   6385..6401    +  promoter       tight TRE promoter (fragment): Tet-responsive promoter PTight, consisting of seven tet operator sequences followed by the minimal CMV promoter
   6400..6437    +  misc_feature   MCS (fragment): multiple cloning site
   6451..7167    +  CDS            mEGFP: mEGFP is a basic (constitutively fluorescent) green fluorescent protein published in 2002, derived from Aequorea victoria. It has moderate acid sensitivity.
   7204..129     +  CDS            VWA3B (fragment) (across the origin): VWA3B_HUMAN - Experimental evidence at transcript level: Swiss-Prot protein existence level 2. From Homo sapiens (Human).
>Addgene plasmid #244567 | CL20_mEGFP_FOidr_015 | addgene full sequence | sequence record 487933 | Addgene NGS Result
AAAAAAAAGGTCCTTCATGCTGAGAGTACGAAAACCTCTTTGTTACGTTCTCAAATGAGTAGTTTGCGCT
CATCAGCCTGCTCTGAGCGCAAGGACGGCCTGAGCAATGCATCGAGTCGTCGCACTGCCTGAACCGGTTC
TAGATAAGATTACGGTACCTTTAAGACCAATGACTTACAAGGCAGCTGTAGATCTTAGCCACTTTTTAAA
AGAAAAGGGGGGACTGGAAGGGCTAATTCACTCCCAAAGAAGACAAGATCTGCTTTTTGCCTGTACTGGG
TCTCTCTGGTTAGACCAGATCTGAGCCTGGGAGCTCTCTGGCTAACTAGGGAACCCACTGCTTAAGCCTC
AATAAAGCTTCAGCTGCTCGAGCTAGCAGATCTTTTTCCCTCTGCCAAAAATTATGGGGACATCATGAAG
CCCCTTGAGCATCTGACTTCTGGCTAATAAAGGAAATTTATTTTCATTGCAATAGTGTGTTGGAATTTTT
TGTGTCTCTCACTCGGAAGGACATATGGGAGGGCAAATCATTTAAAACATCAGAATGAGTATTTGGTTTA
GAGTTTGGCAACATATGCCCATATGCTGGCTGCCATGAACAAAGGTTGGCTATAAAGAGGTCATCAGTAT
ATGAAACAGCCCCCTGCTGTCCATTCCTTATTCCATAGAAAAGCCTTGACTTGAGGTTAGATTTTTTTTA
TATTTTGTTTTGTGTTATTTTTTTCTTTAACATCCCTAAAATTTTCCTTACATGTTTTACTAGCCAGATT
TTTCCTCCTCTCCTGACTACTCCCAGTCATAGCTGTCCCTCTTCTCTTATGGAGATCCCTCGACCTGCAG
CCCAAGCTTGGCGTAATCATGGTCATAGCTGTTTCCTGTGTGAAATTGTTATCCGCTCACAATTCCACAC
AACATACGAGCCGGAAGCATAAAGTGTAAAGCCTGGGGTGCCTAATGAGTGAGCTAACTCACATTAATTG
CGTTGCGCTCACTGCCCGCTTTCCAGTCGGGAAACCTGTCGTGCCAGCGGATCCGCATCTCAATTAGTCA
GCAACCATAGTCCCGCCCCTAACTCCGCCCATCCCGCCCCTAACTCCGCCCAGTTCCGCCCATTCTCCGC
CCCATGGCTGACTAATTTTTTTTATTTATGCAGAGGCCGAGGCCGCCTCGGCCTCTGAGCTATTCCAGAA
GTAGTGAGGAGGCTTTTTTGGAGGCCTAGGCTTTTGCAAAAAGCTAACTTGTTTATTGCAGCTTATAATG
GTTACAAATAAAGCAATAGCATCACAAATTTCACAAATAAAGCATTTTTTTCACTGCATTCTAGTTGTGG
TTTGTCCAAACTCATCAATGTATCTTATCATGTCTGGATCCGCTGCATTAATGAATCGGCCAACGCGCGG
GGAGAGGCGGTTTGCGTATTGGGCGCTCTTCCGCTTCCTCGCTCACTGACTCGCTGCGCTCGGTCGTTCG
GCTGCGGCGAGCGGTATCAGCTCACTCAAAGGCGGTAATACGGTTATCCACAGAATCAGGGGATAACGCA
GGAAAGAACATGTGAGCAAAAGGCCAGCAAAAGGCCAGGAACCGTAAAAAGGCCGCGTTGCTGGCGTTTT
TCCATAGGCTCCGCCCCCCTGACGAGCATCACAAAAATCGACGCTCAAGTCAGAGGTGGCGAAACCCGAC
AGGACTATAAAGATACCAGGCGTTTCCCCCTGGAAGCTCCCTCGTGCGCTCTCCTGTTCCGACCCTGCCG
CTTACCGGATACCTGTCCGCCTTTCTCCCTTCGGGAAGCGTGGCGCTTTCTCATAGCTCACGCTGTAGGT
ATCTCAGTTCGGTGTAGGTCGTTCGCTCCAAGCTGGGCTGTGTGCACGAACCCCCCGTTCAGCCCGACCG
CTGCGCCTTATCCGGTAACTATCGTCTTGAGTCCAACCCGGTAAGACACGACTTATCGCCACTGGCAGCA
GCCACTGGTAACAGGATTAGCAGAGCGAGGTATGTAGGCGGTGCTACAGAGTTCTTGAAGTGGTGGCCTA
ACTACGGCTACACTAGAAGAACAGTATTTGGTATCTGCGCTCTGCTGAAGCCAGTTACCTTCGGAAAAAG
AGTTGGTAGCTCTTGATCCGGCAAACAAACCACCGCTGGTAGCGGTGGTTTTTTTGTTTGCAAGCAGCAG
ATTACGCGCAGAAAAAAAGGATCTCAAGAAGATCCTTTGATCTTTTCTACGGGGTCTGACGCTCAGTGGA
ACGAAAACTCACGTTAAGGGATTTTGGTCATGAGATTATCAAAAAGGATCTTCACCTAGATCCTTTTAAA
TTAAAAATGAAGTTTTAAATCAATCTAAAGTATATATGAGTAAACTTGGTCTGACAGTTACCAATGCTTA
ATCAGTGAGGCACCTATCTCAGCGATCTGTCTATTTCGTTCATCCATAGTTGCCTGACTCCCCGTCGTGT
AGATAACTACGATACGGGAGGGCTTACCATCTGGCCCCAGTGCTGCAATGATACCGCGAGACCCACGCTC
ACCGGCTCCAGATTTATCAGCAATAAACCAGCCAGCCGGAAGGGCCGAGCGCAGAAGTGGTCCTGCAACT
TTATCCGCCTCCATCCAGTCTATTAATTGTTGCCGGGAAGCTAGAGTAAGTAGTTCGCCAGTTAATAGTT
TGCGCAACGTTGTTGCCATTGCTACAGGCATCGTGGTGTCACGCTCGTCGTTTGGTATGGCTTCATTCAG
CTCCGGTTCCCAACGATCAAGGCGAGTTACATGATCCCCCATGTTGTGCAAAAAAGCGGTTAGCTCCTTC
GGTCCTCCGATCGTTGTCAGAAGTAAGTTGGCCGCAGTGTTATCACTCATGGTTATGGCAGCACTGCATA
ATTCTCTTACTGTCATGCCATCCGTAAGATGCTTTTCTGTGACTGGTGAGTACTCAACCAAGTCATTCTG
AGAATAGTGTATGCGGCGACCGAGTTGCTCTTGCCCGGCGTCAATACGGGATAATACCGCGCCACATAGC
AGAACTTTAAAAGTGCTCATCATTGGAAAACGTTCTTCGGGGCGAAAACTCTCAAGGATCTTACCGCTGT
TGAGATCCAGTTCGATGTAACCCACTCGTGCACCCAACTGATCTTCAGCATCTTTTACTTTCACCAGCGT
TTCTGGGTGAGCAAAAACAGGAAGGCAAAATGCCGCAAAAAAGGGAATAAGGGCGACACGGAAATGTTGA
ATACTCATACTCTTCCTTTTTCAATATTATTGAAGCATTTATCAGGGTTATTGTCTCATGAGCGGATACA
TATTTGAATGTATTTAGAAAAATAAACAAATAGGGGTTCCGCGCACATTTCCCCGAAAAGTGCCACCTGG
GTCGACATTGATTATTGACTAGTTATTAATAGTAATCAATTACGGGGTCATTAGTTCATAGCCCATATAT
GGAGTTCCGCGTTACATAACTTACGGTAAATGGCCCGCCTGGCTGACCGCCCAACGACCCCCGCCCATTG
ACGTCAATAATGACGTATGTTCCCATAGTAACGCCAATAGGGACTTTCCATTGACGTCAATGGGTGGAGT
ATTTACGGTAAACTGCCCACTTGGCAGTACATCAAGTGTATCATATGCCAAGTACGCCCCCTATTGACGT
CAATGACGGTAAATGGCCCGCCTGGCATTATGCCCAGTACATGACCTTATGGGACTTTCCTACTTGGCAG
TACATCTACGTATTAGTCATCGCTATTACCATGGGAGGCGTGGCCTGGGCGGGACTGGGGAGTGGCGAGC
CCTCAGATCCTGCATATAAGCAGCTGCTTTTTGCCTGTACTGGGTCTCTCTGGTTAGACCAGATCTGAGC
CTGGGAGCTCTCTGGCTAACTAGGGAACCCACTGCTTAAGCCTCAATAAAGCTTGCCTTGAGTGCTTCAA
GTAGTGTGTGCCCGTCTGTTGTGTGACTCTGGTAACTAGAGATCCCTCAGACCCTTTTAGTCAGTGTGGA
AAATCTCTAGCAGTGGCGCCCGAACAGGGACTTGAAAGCGAAAGGGAAACCAGAGGAGCTCTCTCGACGC
AGGACTCGGCTTGCTGAAGCGCGCACGGCAAGAGGCGAGGGGCGGCGACTGGTGAGTACGCCAAAAATTT
TGACTAGCGGAGGCTAGAAGGAGAGAGATGGGTGCGAGAGCGTCAGTATTAAGCGGGGGAGAATTAGATC
GCGATGGGAAAAAATTCGGTTAAGGCCAGGGGGAAAGAAAAAATATAAATTAAAACATATAGTATGGGCA
AGCAGGGAGCTAGAACGATTCGCAGTTAATACTGGCCTGTTAGAAACATCAGAAGGCTGTAGACAAATAC
TGGGACAGCTACAACCATCCCTTCAGACAGGATCAGAAGAACTTAGATCATTATATAATACAGTAGCAAC
CCTCTATTGTGTGCATCAAAGGATAGAGATAAAAGACACCAAGGAAGCTTTAGACAAGATAGAGGAAGAG
CAAAACAAAAGTAAGAAAAAAGCACAGCAAGCAGCAGGATCTTCAGACCTGGAAATTCCCTACAATCCCC
AAAGTCAAGGAGTAGTAGAATCTATGAATAAAGAATTAAAGAAAATTATAGGACAGGTAAGAGATCAGGC
TGAACATCTTAAGACAGCAGTACAAATGGCAGTATTCATCCACAATTTTAAAAGAAAAGGGGGGATTGGG
GGGTACAGTGCAGGGGAAAGAATAGTAGACATAATAGCAACAGACATACAAACTAAAGAATTACAAAAAC
AAATTACAAAAATTCAAAATTTTCGGGTTTATTACAGGGACAGCAGAAATCCACTTTGGAAAGGACCAGC
AAAGCTCCTCTGGAAAGGTGAAGGGGCAGTAGTAATACAAGATAATAGTGACATAAAAGTAGTGCCAAGA
AGAAAAGCAAAGATCATTAGGGATTATGGAAAACAGATGGCAGGTGATGATTGTGTGGCAAGTAGACAGG
ATGAGGATTAGAACATGGAAAAGTTTAGTAAAACACCATAAGGAGGAGATATGAGGGACAATTGGAGAAG
TGAATTATATAAATATAAAGTAGTAAAAATTGAACCATTAGGAGTAGCACCCACCAAGGCAAAGAGAAGA
GTGGTGCAGAGAGAAAAAAGAGCAGTGGGAATAGGAGCTTTGTTCCTTGGGTTCTTGGGAGCAGCAGGAA
GCACTATGGGCGCAGCGTCAATGACGCTGACGGTACAGGCCAGACAATTATTGTCTGGTATAGTGCAGCA
GCAGAACAATTTGCTGAGGGCTATTGAGGCGCAACAGCATCTGTTGCAACTCACAGTCTGGGGCATCAAG
CAGCTCCAGGCAAGAATCCTGGCTGTGGAAAGATACCTAAAGGATCAACAGCTCCTGGGGATTTGGGGTT
GCTCTGGAAAACTCATTTGCACCACTGCTGTGCCTTGGAATGCTAGTTGGAGTAATAAATCTCTGGAACA
GATTTGGAATCACACGACCTGGATGGAGTGGGACAGAGAAATTAACAATTACACAAGCTTAATACACTCC
TTAATTGAAGAATCGCAAAACCAGCAAGAAAAGAATGAACAAGAATTATTGGAATTAGATAAATGGGCAA
GTTTGTGGAATTGGTTTAACATAACAAATTGGCTGTGGTATATAAAATTATTCATAATGATAGTAGGAGG
CTTGGTAGGTTTAAGAATAGTTTTTGCTGTACTTTCTATAGTGAATAGAGTTAGGCAGGGATATTCACCA
TTATCGTTTCAGACCCACCTCCCAACCCCGAGGGGACCGAGCTCAAGCTTCGAACGCGTGCTAGTTATTA
ATAGTAATCAATTACGGGGTCATTAGTTCATAGCCCATATATGGAGTTCCGCGTTACATAACTTACGGTA
AATGGCCCGCCTGGCTGACCGCCCAACGACCCCCGCCCATTGACGTCAATAATGACGTATGTTCCCATAG
TAACGCCAATAGGGACTTTCCATTGACGTCAATGGGTGGAGTATTTACGGTAAACTGCCCACTTGGCAGT
ACATCAAGTGTATCATATGCCAAGTACGCCCCCTATTGACGTCAATGACGGTAAATGGCCCGCCTGGCAT
TATGCCCAGTACATGACCTTATGGGACTTTCCTACTTGGCAGTACATCTACGTATTAGTCATCGCTATTA
CCATGGTGATGCGGTTTTGGCAGTACATCAATGGGCGTGGATAGCGGTTTGACTCACGGGGATTTCCAAG
TCTCCACCCCATTGACGTCAATGGGAGTTTGTTTTGGCACCAAAATCAACGGGACTTTCCAAAATGTCGT
AACAACTCCGCCCCATTGACGCAAATGGGCGGTAGGCGTGTACGGTGGGAGGTCTATATAAGCAGAGCTC
GTTTAGTGAACCGGGCTCGTTTAGTGAACCGAATTCTGCAGTCGACGGTACCGCGGGCCCGGGATCCACC
GGTCGCCACCATGGTGAGCAAGGGCGAGGAGCTGTTCACCGGGGTGGTGCCCATCCTGGTCGAGCTGGAC
GGCGACGTAAACGGCCACAAGTTCAGCGTGTCCGGCGAGGGCGAGGGCGATGCCACCTACGGCAAGCTGA
CCCTGAAGTTCATCTGCACCACCGGCAAGCTGCCCGTGCCCTGGCCCACCCTCGTGACCACCCTGACCTA
CGGCGTGCAGTGCTTCAGCCGCTACCCCGACCACATGAAGCAGCACGACTTCTTCAAGTCCGCCATGCCC
GAAGGCTACGTCCAGGAGCGCACCATCTTCTTCAAGGACGACGGCAACTACAAGACCCGCGCCGAGGTGA
AGTTCGAGGGCGACACCCTGGTGAACCGCATCGAGCTGAAGGGCATCGACTTCAAGGAGGACGGCAACAT
CCTGGGGCACAAGCTGGAGTACAACTACAACAGCCACAACGTCTATATCATGGCCGACAAGCAGAAGAAC
GGCATCAAGGTGAACTTCAAGATCCGCCACAACATCGAGGACGGCAGCGTGCAGCTCGCCGACCACTACC
AGCAGAACACCCCCATCGGCGACGGCCCCGTGCTGCTGCCCGACAACCACTACCTGAGCACCCAGTCCAA
GCTGAGCAAAGACCCCAACGAGAAGCGCGATCACATGGTCCTGCTGGAGTTCGTGACCGCCGCCGGGATC
ACTCTCGGCATGGACGAGCTGTACAAGGGCGGAAGCGGAGGCTCCGGGGGAAGTGCGGCCGCTTCCCGGC
ATCAAAAAGAGATTTGTAGTATGATCTCCACCCCTGAAAAGTGTGCGAAGCCACAGTCTGATGTTGATTC
AACGCAAACCTCTTCACTTAACATGCTTAAGGGTCCATGGGGACTTTCAGACCAAAAAGTGCAG
